>Addgene plasmid #250408 | Lenti-EF1α-PPAT-WPRE | addgene full sequence | sequence record 498966 | Addgene NGS Result
ATGCCTTTGTATCATGCTATTGCTTCCCGTATGGCTTTCATTTTCTCCTCCTTGTATAAATCCTGGTTGC
TGTCTCTTTATGAGGAGTTGTGGCCCGTTGTCAGGCAACGTGGCGTGGTGTGCACTGTGTTTGCTGACGC
AACCCCCACTGGTTGGGGCATTGCCACCACCTGTCAGCTCCTTTCCGGGACTTTCGCTTTCCCCCTCCCT
ATTGCCACGGCGGAACTCATCGCCGCCTGCCTTGCCCGCTGCTGGACAGGGGCTCGGCTGTTGGGCACTG
ACAATTCCGTGGTGTTGTCGGGGAAATCATCGTCCTTTCCTTGGCTGCTCGCCTGTGTTGCCACCTGGAT
TCTGCGCGGGACGTCCTTCTGCTACGTCCCTTCGGCCCTCAATCCAGCGGACCTTCCTTCCCGCGGCCTG
CTGCCGGCTCTGCGGCCTCTTCCGCGTCTTCGCCTTCGCCCTCAGACGAGTCGGATCTCCCTTTGGGCCG
CCTCCCCGCATCGATACCGTCGACCTCGAGACCTAGAAAAACATGGAGCAATCACAAGTAGCAATACAGC
AGCTACCAATGCTGATTGTGCCTGGCTAGAAGCACAAGAGGAGGAGGAGGTGGGTTTTCCAGTCACACCT
CAGGTACCTTTAAGACCAATGACTTACAAGGCAGCTGTAGATCTTAGCCACTTTTTAAAAGAAAAGGGGG
GACTGGAAGGGCTAATTCACTCCCAACGAAGACAAGATATCCTTGATCTGTGGATCTACCACACACAAGG
CTACTTCCCTGATTGGCAGAACTACACACCAGGGCCAGGGATCAGATATCCACTGACCTTTGGATGGTGC
TACAAGCTAGTACCAGTTGAGCAAGAGAAGGTAGAAGAAGCCAATGAAGGAGAGAACACCCGCTTGTTAC
ACCCTGTGAGCCTGCATGGGATGGATGACCCGGAGAGAGAAGTATTAGAGTGGAGGTTTGACAGCCGCCT
AGCATTTCATCACATGGCCCGAGAGCTGCATCCGGACTGTACTGGGTCTCTCTGGTTAGACCAGATCTGA
GCCTGGGAGCTCTCTGGCTAACTAGGGAACCCACTGCTTAAGCCTCAATAAAGCTTGCCTTGAGTGCTTC
AAGTAGTGTGTGCCCGTCTGTTGTGTGACTCTGGTAACTAGAGATCCCTCAGACCCTTTTAGTCAGTGTG
GAAAATCTCTAGCAGGGCCCGTTTAAACCCGCTGATCAGCCTCGACTGTGCCTTCTAGTTGCCAGCCATC
TGTTGTTTGCCCCTCCCCCGTGCCTTCCTTGACCCTGGAAGGTGCCACTCCCACTGTCCTTTCCTAATAA
AATGAGGAAATTGCATCGCATTGTCTGAGTAGGTGTCATTCTATTCTGGGGGGTGGGGTGGGGCAGGACA
GCAAGGGGGAGGATTGGGAAGACAATAGCAGGCATGCTGGGGATGCGGTGGGCTCTATGGCTTCTGAGGC
GGAAAGAACCAGCTGGGGCTCTAGGGGGTATCCCC
[124 nt withheld, positions 1506-1629]
C
[91 nt withheld, positions 1631-1721]
A
[49 nt withheld, positions 1723-1771]
CCTTTGACGTTGGAGTCCACGTTCTTT
[37 nt withheld, positions 1799-1835]
ACCCTATCTCGGTCTATTCTTTTGATTTATAAGGGATTTTGCCGATTTCGGCCTATTGGTTAAAAAATGA
GCTGATTTAACAAAAATTTAACGCGAATTAATTCTGTGGAATGTGTGTCAGTTAGGGTGTGGAAAGTCCC
CAGGCTCCCCAGCAGGCAGAAGTATGCAAAGCATGCATCTCAATTAGTCAGCAACCAGGTGTGGAAAGTC
CCCAGGCTCCCCAGCAGGCAGAAGTATGCAAAGCATGCATCTCAATTAGTCAGCAACCATAGTCCCGCCC
CTAACTCCGCCCATCCCGCCCCTAACTCCGCCCAGTTCCGCCCATTCTCCGCCCCATGGCTGACTAATTT
TTTTTATTTATGCAGAGGCCGAGGCCGCCTCTGCCTCTGAGCTATTCCAGAAGTAGTGAGGAGGCTTTTT
TGGAGGCCTAGGCTTTTGCAAAAAGCTCCCGGGAGCTTGTATATCCATTTTCGGATCTGATCAGCACGTG
TTGACAATTAATCATCGGCATAGTATATCGGCATAGTATAATACGACAAGGTGAGGAACTAAACCATGGC
CAAGTTGACCAGTGCCGTTCCGGTGCTCACCGCGCGCGACGTCGCCGGAGCGGTCGAGTTCTGGACCGAC
CGGCTCGGGTTCTCCCGGGACTTCGTGGAGGACGACTTCGCCGGTGTGGTCCGGGACGACGTGACCCTGT
TCATCAGCGCGGTCCAGGACCAGGTGGTGCCGGACAACACCCTGGCCTGGGTGTGGGTGCGCGGCCTGGA
CGAGCTGTACGCCGAGTGGTCGGAGGTCGTGTCCACGAACTTCCGGGACGCCTCCGGGCCGGCCATGACC
GAGATCGGCGAGCAGCCGTGGGGGCGGGAGTTCGCCCTGCGCGACCCGGCCGGCAACTGCGTGCACTTCG
TGGCCGAGGAGCAGGACTGACACGTGCTACGAGATTTCGATTCCACCGCCGCCTTCTATGAAAGGTTGGG
CTTCGGAATCGTTTTCCGGGACGCCGGCTGGATGATCCTCCAGCGCGGGGATCTCATGCTGGAGTTCTTC
GCCCACCCCAACTTGTTTATTGCAGCTTATAATGGTTACAAATAAAGCAATAGCATCACAAATTTCACAA
ATAAAGCATTTTTTTCACTGCATTCTAGTTGTGGTTTGTCCAAACTCATCAATGTATCTTATCATGTCTG
TATACCGTCGACCTCTAGCTAGAGCTTGGCGTAATCATGGTCATAGCTGTTTCCTGTGTGAAATTGTTAT
CCGCTCACAATTCCACACAACATACGAGCCGGAAGCATAAAGTGTAAAGCCTGGGGTGCCTAATGAGTGA
GCTAACTCACATTAATTGCGTTGCGCTCACTGCCCGCTTTCCAGTCGGGAAACCTGTCGTGCCAGCTGCA
TTAATGAATCGGCCAACGCGCGGGGAGAGGCGGTTTGCGTATTGGGCGCTCTTCCGCTTCCTCGCTCACT
GACTCGCTGCGCTCGGTCGTTCGGCTGCGGCGAGCGGTATCAGCTCACTCAAAGGCGGTAATACGGTTAT
CCACAGAATCAGGGGATAACGCAGGAAAGAACATGTGAGCAAAAGGCCAGCAAAAGGCCAGGAACCGTAA
AAAGGCCGCGTTGCTGGCGTTTTTCCATAGGCTCCGCCCCCCTGACGAGCATCACAAAAATCGACGCTCA
AGTCAGAGGTGGCGAAACCCGACAGGACTATAAAGATACCAGGCGTTTCCCCCTGGAAGCTCCCTCGTGC
GCTCTCCTGTTCCGACCCTGCCGCTTACCGGATACCTGTCCGCCTTTCTCCCTTCGGGAAGCGTGGCGCT
TTCTCATAGCTCACGCTGTAGGTATCTCAGTTCGGTGTAGGTCGTTCGCTCCAAGCTGGGCTGTGTGCAC
GAACCCCCCGTTCAGCCCGACCGCTGCGCCTTATCCGGTAACTATCGTCTTGAGTCCAACCCGGTAAGAC
ACGACTTATCGCCACTGGCAGCAGCCACTGGTAACAGGATTAGCAGAGCGAGGTATGTAGGCGGTGCTAC
AGAGTTCTTGAAGTGGTGGCCTAACTACGGCTACACTAGAAGAACAGTATTTGGTATCTGCGCTCTGCTG
AAGCCAGTTACCTTCGGAAAAAGAGTTGGTAGCTCTTGATCCGGCAAACAAACCACCGCTGGTAGCGGTG
GTTTTTTTGTTTGCAAGCAGCAGATTACGCGCAGAAAAAAAGGATCTCAAGAAGATCCTTTGATCTTTTC
TACGGGGTCTGACGCTCAGTGGAACGAAAACTCACGTTAAGGGATTTTGGTCATGAGATTATCAAAAAGG
ATCTTCACCTAGATCCTTTTAAATTAAAAATGAAGTTTTAAATCAATCTAAAGTATATATGAGTAAACTT
GGTCTGACAGTTACCAATGCTTAATCAGTGAGGCACCTATCTCAGCGATCTGTCTATTTCGTTCATCCAT
AGTTGCCTGACTCCCCGTCGTGTAGATAACTACGATACGGGAGGGCTTACCATCTGGCCCCAGTGCTGCA
ATGATACCGCGAGACCCACGCTCACCGGCTCCAGATTTATCAGCAATAAACCAGCCAGCCGGAAGGGCCG
AGCGCAGAAGTGGTCCTGCAACTTTATCCGCCTCCATCCAGTCTATTAATTGTTGCCGGGAAGCTAGAGT
AAGTAGTTCGCCAGTTAATAGTTTGCGCAACGTTGTTGCCATTGCTACAGGCATCGTGGTGTCACGCTCG
TCGTTTGGTATGGCTTCATTCAGCTCCGGTTCCCAACGATCAAGGCGAGTTACATGATCCCCCATGTTGT
GCAAAAAAGCGGTTAGCTCCTTCGGTCCTCCGATCGTTGTCAGAAGTAAGTTGGCCGCAGTGTTATCACT
CATGGTTATGGCAGCACTGCATAATTCTCTTACTGTCATGCCATCCGTAAGATGCTTTTCTGTGACTGGT
GAGTACTCAACCAAGTCATTCTGAGAATAGTGTATGCGGCGACCGAGTTGCTCTTGCCCGGCGTCAATAC
GGGATAATACCGCGCCACATAGCAGAACTTTAAAAGTGCTCATCATTGGAAAACGTTCTTCGGGGCGAAA
ACTCTCAAGGATCTTACCGCTGTTGAGATCCAGTTCGATGTAACCCACTCGTGCACCCAACTGATCTTCA
GCATCTTTTACTTTCACCAGCGTTTCTGGGTGAGCAAAAACAGGAAGGCAAAATGCCGCAAAAAAGGGAA
TAAGGGCGACACGGAAATGTTGAATACTCATACTCTTCCTTTTTCAATATTATTGAAGCATTTATCAGGG
TTATTGTCTCATGAGCGGATACATATTTGAATGTATTTAGAAAAATAAACAAATAGGGGTTCCGCGCACA
TTTCCCCGAAAAGTGCCACCTGACGTCGACGGATCGGGAGATCTCCCGATCCCCTATGGTGCACTCTCAG
TACAATCTGCTCTGATGCCGCATAGTTAAGCCAGTATCTGCTCCCTGCTTGTGTGTTGGAGGTCGCTGAG
TAGTGCGCGAGCAAAATTTAAGCTACAACAAGGCAAGGCTTGACCGACAATTGCATGAAGAATCTGCTTA
GGGTTAGGCGTTTTGCGCTGCTTCGCGATGTACGGGCCAGATATACGCGTTGACATTGATTATTGACTAG
TTATTAATAGTAATCAATTACGGGGTCATTAGTTCATAGCCCATATATGGAGTTCCGCGTTACATAACTT
ACGGTAAATGGCCCGCCTGGCTGACCGCCCAACGACCCCCGCCCATTGACGTCAATAATGACGTATGTTC
CCATAGTAACGCCAATAGGGACTTTCCATTGACGTCAATGGGTGGAGTATTTACGGTAAACTGCCCACTT
GGCAGTACATCAAGTGTATCATATGCCAAGTACGCCCCCTATTGACGTCAATGACGGTAAATGGCCCGCC
TGGCATTATGCCCAGTACATGACCTTATGGGACTTTCCTACTTGGCAGTACATCTACGTATTAGTCATCG
CTATTACCATGGTGATGCGGTTTTGGCAGTACATCAATGGGCGTGGATAGCGGTTTGACTCACGGGGATT
TCCAAGTCTCCACCCCATTGACGTCAATGGGAGTTTGTTTTGGCACCAAAATCAACGGGACTTTCCAAAA
TGTCGTAACAACTCCGCCCCATTGACGCAAATGGGCGGTAGGCGTGTACGGTGGGAGGTCTATATAAGCA
GCGCGTTTTGCCTGTACTGGGTCTCTCTGGTTAGACCAGATCTGAGCCTGGGAGCTCTCTGGCTAACTAG
GGAACCCACTGCTTAAGCCTCAATAAAGCTTGCCTTGAGTGCTTCAAGTAGTGTGTGCCCGTCTGTTGTG
TGACTCTGGTAACTAGAGATCCCTCAGACCCTTTTAGTCAGTGTGGAAAATCTCTAGCAGTGGCGCCCGA
ACAGGGACTTGAAAGCGAAAGGGAAACCAGAGGAGCTCTCTCGACGCAGGACTCGGCTTGCTGAAGCGCG
CACGGCAAGAGGCGAGGGGCGGCGACTGGTGAGTACGCCAAAAATTTTGACTAGCGGAGGCTAGAAGGAG
AGAGATGGGTGCGAGAGCGTCAGTATTAAGCGGGGGAGAATTAGATCGCGATGGGAAAAAATTCGGTTAA
GGCCAGGGGGAAAGAAAAAATATAAATTAAAACATATAGTATGGGCAAGCAGGGAGCTAGAACGATTCGC
AGTTAATCCTGGCCTGTTAGAAACATCAGAAGGCTGTAGACAAATACTGGGACAGCTACAACCATCCCTT
CAGACAGGATCAGAAGAACTTAGATCATTATATAATACAGTAGCAACCCTCTATTGTGTGCATCAAAGGA
TAGAGATAAAAGACACCAAGGAAGCTTTAGACAAGATAGAGGAAGAGCAAAACAAAAGTAAGACCACCGC
ACAGCAAGCGGCCGCTGATCTTCAGACCTGGAGGAGGAGATATGAGGGACAATTGGAGAAGTGAATTATA
TAAATATAAAGTAGTAAAAATTGAACCATTAGGAGTAGCACCCACCAAGGCAAAGAGAAGAGTGGTGCAG
AGAGAAAAAAGAGCAGTGGGAATAGGAGCTTTGTTCCTTGGGTTCTTGGGAGCAGCAGGAAGCACTATGG
GCGCAGCGTCAATGACGCTGACGGTACAGGCCAGACAATTATTGTCTGGTATAGTGCAGCAGCAGAACAA
TTTGCTGAGGGCTATTGAGGCGCAACAGCATCTGTTGCAACTCACAGTCTGGGGCATCAAGCAGCTCCAG
GCAAGAATCCTGGCTGTGGAAAGATACCTAAAGGATCAACAGCTCCTGGGGATTTGGGGTTGCTCTGGAA
AACTCATTTGCACCACTGCTGTGCCTTGGAATGCTAGTTGGAGTAATAAATCTCTGGAACAGATTTGGAA
TCACACGACCTGGATGGAGTGGGACAGAGAAATTAACAATTACACAAGCTTAATACACTCCTTAATTGAA
GAATCGCAAAACCAGCAAGAAAAGAATGAACAAGAATTATTGGAATTAGATAAATGGGCAAGTTTGTGGA
ATTGGTTTAACATAACAAATTGGCTGTGGTATATAAAATTATTCATAATGATAGTAGGAGGCTTGGTAGG
TTTAAGAATAGTTTTTGCTGTACTTTCTATAGTGAATAGAGTTAGGCAGGGATATTCACCATTATCGTTT
CAGACCCACCTCCCAACCCCGAGGGGACCCGACAGGCCCGAAGGAATAGAAGAAGAAGGTGGAGAGAGAG
ACAGAGACAGATCCATTCGATTAGTGAACGGATCGGCACTGCGTGCGCCAATTCTGCAGACAAATGGCAG
TATTCATCCACAATTTTAAAAGAAAAGGGGGGATTGGGGGGTACAGTGCAGGGGAAAGAATAGTAGACAT
AATAGCAACAGACATACAAACTAAAGAATTACAAAAACAAATTACAAAAATTCAAAATTTTCGGGTTTAT
TACAGGGACAGCAGAGATCCAGTTTGGTTAATTAGCTAGCTAGGTCTTGAAAGGAGTGGGAATTGGCTCC
GGTGCCCGTCAGTGGGCAGAGCGCACATCGCCCACAGTCCCCGAGAAGTTGGGGGGAGGGGTCGGCAATT
GATCCGGTGCCTAGAGAAGGTGGCGCGGGGTAAACTGGGAAAGTGATGTCGTGTACTGGCTCCGCCTTTT
TCCCGAGGGTGGGGGAGAACCGTATATAAGTGCAGTAGTCGCCGTGAACGTTCTTTTTCGCAACGGGTTT
GCCGCCAGAACACAGGACCGGTGCCACCATGGAGCTGGAGGAGTTGGGGATCCGAGAGGAATGTGGCGTG
TTCGGGTGCATCGCCTCAGGAGAGTGGCCCACGCAGCTGGATGTACCGCATGTGATCACTCTGGGACTCG
TGGGGCTGCAGCACCGGGGTCAGGAGAGTGCTGGTATTGTGACTAGTGATGGGAGTTCGGTGCCAACATT
CAAATCACACAAGGGAATGGGTCTTGTAAATCACGTCTTTACTGAAGACAATTTGAAAAAATTATATGTT
TCAAATCTTGGAATTGGACACACCAGGTATGCCACCACAGGAAAATGTGAACTAGAAAATTGTCAGCCCT
TCGTTGTTGAAACACTTCATGGGAAGATAGCTGTGGCACATAATGGCGAATTGGTAAATGCTGCTCGATT
AAGGAAAAAGCTTCTGCGTCATGGTATTGGTCTGTCTACAAGTTCTGATAGTGAAATGATTACCCAGTTA
CTGGCGTATACCCCTCCTCAGGAACAAGATGACACCCCAGACTGGGTAGCCAGGATTAAAAACTTGATGA
AGGAAGCACCCACAGCATACTCCCTGCTTATAATGCACAGAGATGTTATTTATGCAGTACGAGATCCTTA
TGGAAATCGTCCCTTATGCATTGGTCGTCTTATTCCAGTGTCTGATATAAATGACAAAGAGAAAAAAACA
TCAGAAACAGAAGGATGGGTGGTGTCTTCAGAATCTTGTAGCTTCTTATCTATTGGTGCAAGATATTACC
GTGAAGTCTTGCCTGGAGAAATTGTGGAAATATCCAGACACAATGTCCAAACTCTTGATATTATATCAAG
GTCTGAAGGAAACCCAGTGGCTTTTTGTATCTTTGAATATGTTTATTTTGCAAGACCAGACAGTATGTTC
GAAGACCAAATGGTTTATACAGTAAGATACCGTTGTGGCCAGCAGCTAGCGATTGAAGCACCTGTGGATG
CAGATTTGGTTAGCACTGTTCCAGAATCTGCTACGCCTGCTGCTCTTGCTTACGCAGGAAAGTGTGGACT
TCCATATGTGGAGGTGCTGTGTAAAAACCGGTATGTAGGGAGAACCTTCATTCAGCCAAACATGAGGTTA
AGACAACTTGGTGTTGCAAAAAAATTTGGAGTATTGTCAGACAACTTTAAAGGCAAAAGAATTGTTCTTG
TAGATGATTCAATTGTCAGAGGCAATACCATCTCACCTATAATAAAACTGCTCAAAGAATCTGGTGCAAA
AGAGGTACACATTCGAGTAGCTTCACCACCAATTAAATATCCATGCTTCATGGGAATAAACATTCCTACA
AAAGAAGAGCTCATTGCCAATAAACCAGAATTTGATCACCTTGCAGAATATCTAGGAGCAAACAGTGTTG
TGTATCTGTCAGTAGAAGGACTGGTTTCATCTGTACAAGAAGGGATAAAGTTTAAAAAACAGAAAGAGAA
AAAGCACGATATTATGATCCAAGAAAATGGAAATGGTCTGGAATGTTTTGAAAAGAGTGGTCATTGTACA
GCTTGTCTCACTGGAAAATATCCTGTAGAATTAGAATGGTAAGAATTCGATATCAAGCTTATCGGTAATC
AACCTCTGGATTACAAAATTTGTGAAAGATTGACTGGTATTCTTAACTATGTTGCTCCTTTTACGCTATG
TGGATACGCTGCTTTA
Features (pLannotate 1.2.2; 31 found; start..end, strand, type, name):
    436..1017    +  CDS            nef (fragment): NEF_HV1H2 - Experimental evidence at protein level: Swiss-Prot protein existence level 1. Extracellular Nef protein targets CD4(+) T-lymphocytes for apoptosis by interacting with CXCR4 surface receptors. From Human immunodeficiency virus type 1 group M subtype B (isolate HXB2) (HIV-1).
   1024..1204    +  LTR            5' LTR (truncated): truncated 5' long terminal repeat (LTR) from HIV-1
   1236..1460    +  polyA_signal   bGH poly(A) signal: bovine growth hormone polyadenylation signal
   1464..1485    +  promoter       SV40 promoter (fragment): SV40 enhancer and early promoter
   1506..1934    +  rep_origin     f1 ori (sequence partly withheld): f1 bacteriophage origin of replication; arrow indicates direction of (+) strand synthesis
   1948..2277    +  promoter       SV40 promoter: SV40 enhancer and early promoter
   2325..2372    +  promoter       EM7 promoter: synthetic bacterial promoter&nbsp
   2391..2765    +  CDS            BleoR: antibiotic-binding protein; Sh ble from Streptoalloteichus hindustanus; confers resistance to bleomycin, phleomycin, and Zeocin™
   2775..2900    +  CDS            ble (fragment): BLE_KLEPN - Experimental evidence at protein level: Swiss-Prot protein existence level 1. Binding protein with a strong affinity to the bleomycin family of antibiotics. Binds to CL990; an antimitotic-antibiotic compound. From Klebsiella pneumoniae.
   2895..3016    +  polyA_signal   SV40 poly(A) signal: SV40 polyadenylation signal
   3089..3105    -  protein_bind   lac operator: The lac repressor binds to the lac operator to inhibit transcription in E. coli. This inhibition can be relieved by adding lactose or isopropyl-β-D-thiogalactopyranoside (IPTG). lac repressor encoded by lacI
   3113..3143    -  promoter       lac promoter: promoter for the E. coli lac operon
   3158..3179    -  protein_bind   CAP binding site: CAP binding activates transcription in the presence of cAMP. E. coli catabolite activator protein
   3192..3284    -  CDS            lacI (fragment): lac repressor; lacI; The lac repressor binds to the lac operator to inhibit transcription in E. coli. This inhibition can be relieved by adding lactose or isopropyl-β-D-thiogalactopyranoside (IPTG).
   3467..4055    -  rep_origin     ori: high-copy-number ColE1/pMB1/pBR322/pUC origin of replication
   4226..5086    -  CDS            AmpR: β-lactamase; bla; confers resistance to ampicillin, carbenicillin, and related antibiotics
   5087..5191    -  promoter       AmpR promoter: bla
   5250..5302    -  misc_feature   bom (fragment): basis of mobility region from pBR322
   5457..5836    +  enhancer       CMV enhancer: human cytomegalovirus immediate early enhancer
   5837..6036    +  promoter       CMV promoter: human cytomegalovirus (CMV) immediate early promoter
   6054..6234    +  LTR            5' LTR (truncated): truncated 5' long terminal repeat (LTR) from HIV-1
   6281..6406    +  misc_feature   HIV-1 Ψ: packaging signal of human immunodeficiency virus type 1
   6390..6753    +  CDS            HIV-1 gag (fragment): gag protein from human immunodeficiency virus 1; gag
   6899..7132    +  misc_feature   RRE: The Rev response element (RRE) of HIV-1 allows for Rev-dependent mRNA export from the nucleus to the cytoplasm.
   7509..7609    +  CDS            Rev (fragment): human immunodeficiency virus 1 (HIV-1) Rev protein; rev; enhances nuclear export of unspliced and incompletely spliced viral mRNAs
   7659..7776    +  misc_feature   cPPT/CTS: central polypurine tract and central termination sequence of HIV-1
   7825..7843    +  CDS            small t antigen (fragment): SV40 (simian virus 40) small t antigen
   7869..8080    +  promoter       EF-1α core promoter: core promoter for human elongation factor EF-1α
   8094..9644    +  CDS            PPAT: PUR1_HUMAN - Also known as GPAT. Experimental evidence at protein level: Swiss-Prot protein existence level 1. From Homo sapiens (Human).
   9648..9669    +  misc_feature   MCS (fragment): pBluescript multiple cloning site
   9672..499     +  misc_feature   WPRE (across the origin): woodchuck hepatitis virus posttranscriptional regulatory element
