[The description below was written by a language model from this plasmid's Addgene catalogue record and pLannotate feature annotations shown in this document.]
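Description:
Lenti-EF1α-PPAT-WPRE is a 9.8 kb HIV-1-based lentiviral transfer plasmid for expressing human PPAT (amidophosphoribosyltransferase, also called GPAT or ATASE), the enzyme that catalyses the first committed step of de novo purine synthesis. It was built on the lenti-mTagBFP2 backbone, with the 1,551 bp PPAT coding sequence introduced by Gibson assembly between AgeI and EcoRI sites. The annotation shows no epitope tag or fluorescent reporter fused or linked to PPAT. In bacteria the plasmid replicates from a high-copy ColE1/pUC-type origin and is selected with ampicillin through the bla gene. An f1 origin is also present.

The viral genome is transcribed in packaging cells from a CMV enhancer/promoter fused to a truncated 5' LTR, a chimeric arrangement typical of Tat-independent, third-generation-style vectors. Downstream lie the Ψ packaging signal with a partial gag sequence, the Rev response element for nuclear export of the unspliced RNA, and the cPPT/CTS, which aids nuclear import of the reverse-transcribed genome. The internal cassette consists of the compact EF-1α core promoter driving PPAT, followed by WPRE to improve transcript stability and expression. It ends at a truncated 3' LTR (annotated by the software as a second 5' LTR) backed by a bGH polyadenylation signal.

Outside the LTRs, an SV40 promoter/EM7–BleoR–SV40 poly(A) cassette could confer Zeocin resistance, but it would not be packaged into virus, so transduced cells carry no selectable marker according to the annotated features. The construct is intended for stable PPAT overexpression or re-expression in mammalian cells, and it was deposited with a study on regulation of purine de novo synthesis.
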