Addgene plasmid #250408: Lenti-EF1α-PPAT-WPRE
Purpose: Lentiviral expression of PPAT under EF1α core promoter.
Depositing lab: Stefan Kubicek. Depositing organization: CeMM Research Center for Molecular Medicine. Publication: A non-enzymatic role of Nudix hydrolase 5 in repressing purine de novo synthesis. Nguyen TA, Lin JG, Marques AMC, Fottner M, Bauer LG, Reicher A, Daum D, Scrofani L, Liu Y, Cheng C, D'Angelo L D D L, Sanchez J, Bueschl C, Marella N, Buphamalai P, Traversi F, Beres M, Moll HP, Siklos M, Genger JW, Hofstaetter G, Villanti L, Malik M, Klimek C, Runggatscher K, Guertl B, Hansen JS, Dobner S, Babosova O, Becirovic T, de Rooij LPMH, Casanova E, Koren A, Froese DS, Rosenblatt DS, Klavins K, Bergthaler A, Menche J, Hannich JT, Abele M, Sdelci S, Lang K, Huber KVM, Kubicek S. Science. 2025 Nov 6:eadv4257. doi: 10.1126/science.adv4257. PubMed 41196952.
Backbone
  Vector backbone: lenti-mTagBFP2
  Backbone manufacturer: Kubicek Lab (Addgene #216126)
  Vector type: Mammalian Expression, Lentiviral
Growth in bacteria
  Bacterial resistance: Ampicillin, 100 μg/mL
  Growth temperature: 37°C
  Growth strain: NEB Stable
  Copy number: High Copy
Gene/Insert
  Gene/Insert name: PPAT
  Species: H. sapiens (human)
  Insert size (bp): 1551
  Entrez Gene: PPAT (a.k.a. ATASE, GPAT, PRAT)
  Promoter: EF1a
  Cloning method: Gibson Cloning
Terms and licenses: Academic/Nonprofit Terms; Industry Terms: Not Available to Industry
Depositor comments: Insert cloned with AgeI (5') and EcoRI (3') sites.
How to cite: Lenti-EF1α-PPAT-WPRE was a gift from Stefan Kubicek (Addgene plasmid # 250408 ; http://n2t.net/addgene:250408 ; RRID:Addgene_250408)
